>Addgene plasmid #18607 | T4 Lysozyme K147E | addgene partial sequence | sequence record 24392 | 3primeUP
TACTGAAAAAAGCCCGCTCATTAGGCGGGCTCAGATCTGCTCATGTTTGACAGCTTATCATCGATAAGCT
TCGGCAATAAATTCTTGATATGTTTTCATATGTTTCCTTTAAATATTTTAATTAGTAATTGTCTATTCAA
GTAATTGTGAATATACTATCACAATTCCAAGAGAAAGTAAACAGCTTTATAGATTTTTATACGCGTCCCA
AGTGCCAGTTCTAAACGTTGTAATGACTCGTTCTGCGCGATTAGGTGTTTGATTATACCATCTACTTTTA
GCTAAGTTAACTGCTGCTTCATCCCAGCGTTTTTGTTGAAGCATACGTAAAGAGTTAGTAAATCCTGCCA
CACCGGTTTCTCCCATTTGGAAAACCATATTAATCAATGCACAGCGACGAACCGCATCAAGAGAATCATA
AACCGGTTTTAATTTAGCATTTCTCAGAATTCCGCGAACAGCAGCATCAACATCCTGATTAAAGAGTTTT
TCAGCCTCATCTTTTGTAATTACACCATTGCAATTACGCCCAATAGCTTTATCTAATTCAGATTTAGCAG
CATTAAGTGATGGACTTTTTGTAAGCAAATGACCGATGCCAATAGTGTAATAGCCTTCTGTGTCTTTATA
GATTTTAAGTCTAAGACCTTCATCTATACGTAACATTTCAAATATATTCATAATACCTCCTAAGCATCGA
TGGATCCTGTTTCCTGTGTGAAATTGTTATCCGCTCACAATTCCACACATTATACGAGCCGATGATTAAT
GTCACAGGGGGATGGGGAGTAGCTGATCCTGTTCNGGGTGAATGTANCGCTCN
