[The description below was written by a language model from this plasmid's Addgene catalogue record.]
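Description:
T4 Lysozyme K147E is a bacterial expression plasmid built on the pHS1403 backbone (about 5 kb without insert) that carries the bacteriophage T4 lysozyme gene, the product of phage gene e, with a single point mutation replacing lysine 147 with glutamate. The roughly 600 bp insert was placed between BamHI and HindIII sites, both of which remain intact. According to the depositor's notes, the BamHI site lies 27 bp from the start codon and the HindIII site 115 bp from the stop codon, so the fragment includes short flanking untranslated regions along with the coding sequence and can be excised or swapped as a cassette. The plasmid is maintained at high copy number in E. coli and is selected with ampicillin. The record does not state the promoter that drives expression, the origin of replication, or any fusion tags, and no feature table is available to fill in these details.

T4 lysozyme is a small muramidase that cleaves the bacterial cell wall peptidoglycan, and it has long served as a model protein for studying folding, thermodynamic stability and structure. A charge-reversing substitution such as K147E, which exchanges a basic side chain for an acidic one, is the kind of change generally used to probe how individual charged residues and electrostatic interactions contribute to stability or activity, although the record does not give the specific purpose of this variant. The construct is suited to recombinant production of the mutant enzyme in bacteria for biochemical, biophysical or crystallographic comparison with the wild-type protein and other single-site variants.
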