Addgene plasmid #18607: T4 Lysozyme K147E
Depositing lab: Brian Matthews. Depositing organization: University of Oregon.
Backbone
  Vector backbone: pHS1403
  Backbone size w/o insert (bp): 5000
  Vector type: Bacterial Expression
Growth in bacteria
  Bacterial resistance: Ampicillin, 100 μg/mL
  Growth temperature: 37°C
  Growth strain: DH5alpha
  Copy number: High Copy
Gene/Insert
  Gene/Insert name: T4 Lysozyme (alt name: 1147E)
  Species: Bacteriophage T4
  Insert size (bp): 600
  Mutation: K147E
  GenBank ID: NP_049736
  Entrez Gene: e (a.k.a. T4p123)
  Cloning method: Restriction Enzyme; 5′ cloning site BamHI (not destroyed); 3′ cloning site HindIII (not destroyed)
  Sequencing primers: 5′ na; 3′ GGCGTATCACGAGGCCC
Terms and licenses: Academic/Nonprofit Terms; Industry Terms: Not Available to Industry
Depositor comments: The BamHI site is 27 bp from the ATG and the HindIII site is 115 bp from the stop.
How to cite: T4 Lysozyme K147E was a gift from Brian Matthews (Addgene plasmid # 18607 ; http://n2t.net/addgene:18607 ; RRID:Addgene_18607)
